>Addgene plasmid #67695 | pME-Fv2E-flt4-ns | addgene partial sequence | sequence record 121092 | M13pUC-Fwd 5'-CCCAGTCACGACGTTGTAAAACG-3'
GGGCCCCAAATAATGATTTTATTTTGACTGATAGTGACCTGTTCGTTGCAACAAATTGATGAGCAATGCT
TTTTTATAATGCCAACTTTGTACAAAAAAGCAGGCTGGACCATGGGGAGTAGCAAGAGCAAGCCTAAGGA
CCCCAGCCAGCGCTCTAGAGGCGTCCAAGTCGAAACCATTAGTCCCGGCGATGGCAGAACATTTCCTAAA
AGGGGACAAACATGTGTCGTCCATTATACAGGCATGTTGGAGGACGGCAAAAAGGTGGACAGTAGTAGAG
ATCGCAATAAACCTTTCAAATTCATGTTGGGAAAACAAGAAGTCATTAGGGGATGGGAGGAGGGCGTGGC
TCAAATGTCCGTCGGCCAACGCGCTAAGCTCACCATCAGCCCCGACTACGCATACGGCGCTACCGGACAT
CCCGGAATTATTCCCCCTCACGCTACCTTGGTGTTTGACGTCGAACTGTTGAAGCTCGAGACTAGAGGAG
TGCAGGTGGAGACTATCTCCCCAGGAGACGGGCGCACCTTCCCCAAGCGCGGCCAGACCTGCGTGGTGCA
CTACACCGGGATGCTTGAAGATGGAAAGAAAGTTGATTCCTCCCGGGACAGAAACAAGCCCTTTAAGTTT
ATGCTAGGCAAGCAGGAGGTGATCCGAGGCTGGGAAGAAGGGGTTGCCCAGATGAGTGTGGGTCAGAGAG
CCAAACTGACTATATCTCCAGATTATGCCTATGGTGCCACTGGGCACCCAGGCATCATCCCACCACATGC
CACTCTCGTCTTCGATGTGGAGCTTCTAAAACTGGAAACTAGAGTGAATGTCAAGCGAGTGAACCCAGCT
GATATCAAGACAGGCTATCTGTCCATCATCATGGACCCGGGGGAAGTGCCGCTGGAGGAGCAGTGTGAAT
ACCTGCCGTACGACTCCAGCCAGTGGGAGATTTCCAGAGACAGACTGCGCCTCGGGAAGGTGCTCGGCCA
TGGAGCTTTCGGGAAGGTGATTGAAGCCTCAATCTTTGGTCATGACAAGAAATCCTCTGCAAACACAGTG
GCTGTCAAGATGTTGAAAGAGGGAGCAACAGCCAGCGAGCACAAAGCCCTGATGTCAGAGCTGAAGATCC
TCATTCATATTGGAAACC
