>Addgene plasmid #67695 | pME-Fv2E-flt4-ns | addgene partial sequence | sequence record 121097 | M13-Rev 5'-CAGGAAACAGCTATGACC-3'
GGGGATATCAGCTGGATGGCAAATAATGATTTTATTTTGACTGATAGTGACCTGTTCGTTGCAACAAATT
GATAAGCAATGCTTTCTTATAATGCCAACTTTGTACAAGAAAGCTGGGTCTAATGCGTAGTCTGGTACGT
CGTACGGATAACTAGTCGGGTCTGAGGAGGAGAAGTAGTCGCTGACGCCCTCCTCTGACAGATGACCGTA
CTCGTTGTTGTAGAAGGTCTGGCCTGAGAGTTGAGTGAAGAACACTGGACGGAGCAAACCACCACCGCTG
CCGCTGCTGCTCACCGATGGACAACTGATGAGGCGCTCAGTGCTTTGGCCCGTCGTCGCAGTTGTCAACA
TGGCTCCTCTGTGCTTGTGTTCAAACCTCTCCAGTTCATCTGACGCCAAAACCATCCCACTGTCTGTCTG
ACTGTCATGCTGTGTCTTGTGTGATGTCATTTCCATAGGAAGTTCCTCAAAGGTCTTCACTCGAGAATGA
CATGTGCTGGAGGGCCCGACCATCACACAGCCAGCAAACGGCACGCAGTTGTAATATCGTGTTGGCAGTG
TGTTGCAGGCCAATCTGATCTCCTCTTGTGATGGTGGTCTGGAAGAAGCTTGTGAGAAGCCATCGTCCTC
TGAGCTCTGAGACACATTGAACGGGATTTCTGGTAGACTGTTTTCCTGCAGTAGATCTCCAAGTATCTCC
ACCAGAGCTGGAAATGTGGGTCTCTCCCTGGGCTCGCCCTGCCAGCAGGCCAACATGATGCCATATATTT
CAGGGGACGCATTGTCTGGTGCTCTCATCCTGGTACCGTCTTTGAGTCGTTTGCAGAAATCTTCATCAAT
CTGGATGCCGGGGTATGGAGACGCTCCTAGTGAGAAAATCTCCCAGAGCAGAACTCCAAAAGACCAGACG
TCACTCTGACTGGTGTAAACCTTATCAAAGATGCTCTCTGGAGCCATCCACTTCAGCGGCAGCCTGGCAT
TGCCTTTGCGCACATAGTCAGGGTCTTTGTAGATGTCCCGTGCTAAACCAAAGTC
