[The description below was written by a language model from this plasmid's Addgene catalogue record.]
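Description:
pME-Fv2E-flt4-ns is a Gateway middle entry clone built on the pDONR221 backbone. It is a high-copy plasmid propagated in E. coli under kanamycin selection. As an entry vector it is not designed to express its insert itself: the record lists no promoter, and in the usual multisite Gateway scheme a middle entry clone supplies the coding sequence that is recombined, together with a 5' entry element carrying a promoter and a 3' entry element carrying a tag or polyadenylation signal, into a destination vector. The attL recombination sites that normally flank the insert in a pDONR221-derived entry clone are not itemised, since no feature table is provided.

The insert, Fv2E-flt4, encodes a chimeric receptor in which a dimerizable Fv2E module is fused to the cytoplasmic domain of zebrafish (Danio) Flt4, the Vegfc receptor tyrosine kinase also known as Vegfr3; the record describes the dimerizable portion as taking the place of the extracellular domain. Fv2E generally denotes tandem engineered FKBP domains that are brought together by a synthetic small-molecule dimerizer, so the design should allow Flt4 intracellular signalling to be triggered by drug-induced dimerization instead of by ligand binding. The "ns" suffix indicates that the stop codon has been omitted, which permits an in-frame C-terminal fusion to whatever the 3' entry element supplies. The flt4 sequence carries a D1302E substitution that the depositor states does not affect protein function. The associated work concerns Vegfc signalling through ERK in the sprouting and differentiation of trunk lymphatic progenitors, consistent with use of this clone to assemble transgenes for inducible Flt4 activation.
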