Addgene plasmid #67695: pME-Fv2E-flt4-ns
Purpose: middle entry plasmid with dimerizable extracellular domain fused to Danio Flt4 cytoplasmic domain
Depositing lab: Nathan Lawson. Depositing organization: University of Massachusetts, Worcester. Publication: Vegfc acts through ERK to induce sprouting and differentiation of trunk lymphatic progenitors. Shin M, Male I, Beane TJ, Villefranc JA, Kok FO, Zhu LJ, Lawson ND. Development. 2016 Oct 15;143(20):3785-3795. Epub 2016 Sep 12. 10.1242/dev.137901 PubMed 27621059.
Backbone
  Vector backbone: pDONR221
  Backbone manufacturer: Invitrogen
Growth in bacteria
  Bacterial resistance: Kanamycin, 50 μg/mL
  Growth temperature: 37°C
  Growth strain: Top10
  Copy number: High Copy
Gene/Insert
  Gene/Insert name: Fv2E-flt4
  Mutation: no stop codon; D1302E (see depositor's comment below)
  Cloning method: Gateway Cloning
  Sequencing primers: 5′ M13F; 3′ M13R
Terms and licenses: Academic/Nonprofit Terms; Industry Terms: Not Available to Industry
Depositor comments: The D1302E mutation in flt4 does not affect protein function.
How to cite: pME-Fv2E-flt4-ns was a gift from Nathan Lawson (Addgene plasmid # 67695 ; http://n2t.net/addgene:67695 ; RRID:Addgene_67695)
